Addgene plasmid #193247: Lenti-sgTsc1#2/Cre
Purpose: Lentiviral vector expressing Cre recombinase (driven by mPGK promoter) and an sgRNA against the mouse Tsc1 gene
Depositing lab: Julien Sage. Depositing organization: Stanford University. Publication: A multiplexed in vivo approach to identify driver genes in small cell lung cancer. Lee MC, Cai H, Murray CW, Li C, Shue YT, Andrejka L, He AL, Holzem AME, Drainas AP, Ko JH, Coles GL, Kong C, Zhu S, Zhu C, Wang J, van de Rijn M, Petrov DA, Winslow MM, Sage J. Cell Rep. 2023 Jan 13;42(1):111990. doi: 10.1016/j.celrep.2023.111990. PubMed 36640300.
Backbone
  Vector backbone: pLL3.3
  Vector type: Mammalian Expression, Lentiviral, CRISPR
Growth in bacteria
  Bacterial resistance: Ampicillin, 100 μg/mL
  Growth temperature: 37°C
  Growth strain: NEB Stable
  Copy number: High Copy
Gene/Insert
  Gene/Insert name: sgTsc1#2
  gRNA/shRNA sequence: ATCGTGTGGCTCCTGCAAGG
  Species: M. musculus (mouse)
  Insert size (bp): 20
  Entrez Gene: Tsc1
  Promoter: U6
  Cloning method: Restriction Enzyme; 5′ cloning site Unknown (unknown if destroyed); 3′ cloning site Unknown (unknown if destroyed)
Terms and licenses: Academic/Nonprofit Terms; Industry Terms: Not Available to Industry
Depositor comments: Please visit https://www.biorxiv.org/content/10.1101/2022.03.28.485708v1 for bioRxiv preprint.
How to cite: Lenti-sgTsc1#2/Cre was a gift from Julien Sage (Addgene plasmid # 193247 ; http://n2t.net/addgene:193247 ; RRID:Addgene_193247)
