[The description below was written by a language model from this plasmid's Addgene catalogue record and pLannotate feature annotations shown in this document.]
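Description:
Lenti-sgTsc1#2/Cre is an HIV-1-derived lentiviral transfer plasmid built on the pLL3.3 backbone that delivers a CRISPR guide RNA and Cre recombinase from a single provirus. In bacteria it replicates from a high-copy ColE1/pUC-type origin and is selected with ampicillin through the β-lactamase gene. The viral genome is transcribed in packaging cells from a CMV enhancer/promoter fused to a truncated 5' LTR. It carries the Ψ packaging signal with an adjoining gag fragment, the Rev response element for nuclear export of the unspliced genomic RNA, and the cPPT/CTS element, which aids nuclear import and transduction efficiency. A WPRE downstream of the payload enhances transcript stability and expression. It is followed by a nef-derived fragment and a second truncated LTR annotation at the 3' end of the viral cassette.

The payload consists of two independent expression units. A human U6 RNA polymerase III promoter drives a 20-nt spacer targeting mouse Tsc1, joined to the Streptococcus pyogenes Cas9 guide scaffold (annotated as a tracrRNA fragment). Immediately downstream, the mouse PGK promoter drives Cre. No Cas9 coding sequence is annotated, so the nuclease must be supplied by the recipient cells or animal, for example from a Cre-activated allele. In that setting a single transduction event lets Cre recombine loxP-flanked alleles while the sgRNA directs Cas9 to disrupt Tsc1 in the same cell. The associated publication describes a multiplexed in vivo approach to identifying driver genes in small cell lung cancer, which is consistent with using this vector to test Tsc1 loss during tumour initiation in mouse models.
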