Features (pLannotate 1.2.2; 21 found; start..end, strand, type, name):
      1..380     +  enhancer       CMV enhancer: human cytomegalovirus immediate early enhancer
    381..580     +  promoter       CMV promoter: human cytomegalovirus (CMV) immediate early promoter
    598..778     +  LTR            5' LTR (truncated): truncated 5' long terminal repeat (LTR) from HIV-1
    825..950     +  misc_feature   HIV-1 Ψ: packaging signal of human immunodeficiency virus type 1
    934..1272    +  CDS            HIV-1 gag (fragment): gag protein from human immunodeficiency virus 1; gag
   1447..1680    +  misc_feature   RRE: The Rev response element (RRE) of HIV-1 allows for Rev-dependent mRNA export from the nucleus to the cytoplasm.
   2057..2157    +  CDS            Rev (fragment): human immunodeficiency virus 1 (HIV-1) Rev protein; rev; enhances nuclear export of unspliced and incompletely spliced viral mRNAs
   2207..2324    +  misc_feature   cPPT/CTS: central polypurine tract and central termination sequence of HIV-1
   2406..2646    +  promoter       U6 promoter: RNA polymerase III promoter for human U6 snRNA
   2694..2761    +  misc_RNA       tracrRNA (fragment): trans-activating CRISPR RNA for the Streptococcus pyogenes CRISPR/Cas9 system
   2814..3306    +  promoter       PGK promoter: mouse phosphoglycerate kinase 1 promoter
   3336..4366    +  CDS            Cre (fragment): site-specific recombinase Cre is a site-specific recombinase from bacteriophage P1. Recombination occurs at loxP sequences.
   4399..4422    +  misc_feature   MCS (fragment): pBluescript multiple cloning site
   4422..5010    +  misc_feature   WPRE: woodchuck hepatitis virus posttranscriptional regulatory element
   5011..5030    +  misc_feature   MCS (fragment): pBluescript multiple cloning site
   5032..5532    +  CDS            nef (fragment): NEF_HV1LA - Experimental evidence at protein level: Swiss-Prot protein existence level 1. Extracellular Nef protein targets CD4(+) T-lymphocytes for apoptosis by interacting with CXCR4 surface receptors. From Human immunodeficiency virus type 1 group M subtype B (isolate Lai) (HIV-1).
   5539..5719    +  LTR            5' LTR (truncated): truncated 5' long terminal repeat (LTR) from HIV-1
   5781..6369    -  rep_origin     ori: high-copy-number ColE1/pMB1/pBR322/pUC origin of replication
   6540..7400    -  CDS            AmpR: β-lactamase; bla; confers resistance to ampicillin, carbenicillin, and related antibiotics
   7401..7505    -  promoter       AmpR promoter: bla
   7564..7616    -  misc_feature   bom (fragment): basis of mobility region from pBR322
>Addgene plasmid #193247 | Lenti-sgTsc1#2/Cre | addgene full sequence | sequence record 379564 | Addgene NGS Result
GACATTGATTATTGACTAGTTATTAATAGTAATCAATTACGGGGTCATTAGTTCATAGCCCATATATGGA
GTTCCGCGTTACATAACTTACGGTAAATGGCCCGCCTGGCTGACCGCCCAACGACCCCCGCCCATTGACG
TCAATAATGACGTATGTTCCCATAGTAACGCCAATAGGGACTTTCCATTGACGTCAATGGGTGGAGTATT
TACGGTAAACTGCCCACTTGGCAGTACATCAAGTGTATCATATGCCAAGTACGCCCCCTATTGACGTCAA
TGACGGTAAATGGCCCGCCTGGCATTATGCCCAGTACATGACCTTATGGGACTTTCCTACTTGGCAGTAC
ATCTACGTATTAGTCATCGCTATTACCATGGTGATGCGGTTTTGGCAGTACATCAATGGGCGTGGATAGC
GGTTTGACTCACGGGGATTTCCAAGTCTCCACCCCATTGACGTCAATGGGAGTTTGTTTTGGCACCAAAA
TCAACGGGACTTTCCAAAATGTCGTAACAACTCCGCCCCATTGACGCAAATGGGCGGTAGGCGTGTACGG
TGGGAGGTCTATATAAGCAGCGCGTTTTGCCTGTACTGGGTCTCTCTGGTTAGACCAGATCTGAGCCTGG
GAGCTCTCTGGCTAACTAGGGAACCCACTGCTTAAGCCTCAATAAAGCTTGCCTTGAGTGCTTCAAGTAG
TGTGTGCCCGTCTGTTGTGTGACTCTGGTAACTAGAGATCCCTCAGACCCTTTTAGTCAGTGTGGAAAAT
CTCTAGCAGTGGCGCCCGAACAGGGACTTGAAAGCGAAAGGGAAACCAGAGGAGCTCTCTCGACGCAGGA
CTCGGCTTGCTGAAGCGCGCACGGCAAGAGGCGAGGGGCGGCGACTGGTGAGTACGCCAAAAATTTTGAC
TAGCGGAGGCTAGAAGGAGAGAGATGGGTGCGAGAGCGTCAGTATTAAGCGGGGGAGAATTAGATCGCGA
TGGGAAAAAATTCGGTTAAGGCCAGGGGGAAAGAAAAAATATAAATTAAAACATATAGTATGGGCAAGCA
GGGAGCTAGAACGATTCGCAGTTAATCCTGGCCTGTTAGAAACATCAGAAGGCTGTAGACAAATACTGGG
ACAGCTACAACCATCCCTTCAGACAGGATCAGAAGAACTTAGATCATTATATAATACAGTAGCAACCCTC
TATTGTGTGCATCAAAGGATAGAGATAAAAGACACCAAGGAAGCTTTAGACAAGATAGAGGAAGAGCAAA
ACAAAAGTAAGACCACCGCACAGCAAGCGGCCGGCCGCTGATCTTCAGACCTGGAGGAGGAGATATGAGG
GACAATTGGAGAAGTGAATTATATAAATATAAAGTAGTAAAAATTGAACCATTAGGAGTAGCACCCACCA
AGGCAAAGAGAAGAGTGGTGCAGAGAGAAAAAAGAGCAGTGGGAATAGGAGCTTTGTTCCTTGGGTTCTT
GGGAGCAGCAGGAAGCACTATGGGCGCAGCGTCAATGACGCTGACGGTACAGGCCAGACAATTATTGTCT
GGTATAGTGCAGCAGCAGAACAATTTGCTGAGGGCTATTGAGGCGCAACAGCATCTGTTGCAACTCACAG
TCTGGGGCATCAAGCAGCTCCAGGCAAGAATCCTGGCTGTGGAAAGATACCTAAAGGATCAACAGCTCCT
GGGGATTTGGGGTTGCTCTGGAAAACTCATTTGCACCACTGCTGTGCCTTGGAATGCTAGTTGGAGTAAT
AAATCTCTGGAACAGATTTGGAATCACACGACCTGGATGGAGTGGGACAGAGAAATTAACAATTACACAA
GCTTAATACACTCCTTAATTGAAGAATCGCAAAACCAGCAAGAAAAGAATGAACAAGAATTATTGGAATT
AGATAAATGGGCAAGTTTGTGGAATTGGTTTAACATAACAAATTGGCTGTGGTATATAAAATTATTCATA
ATGATAGTAGGAGGCTTGGTAGGTTTAAGAATAGTTTTTGCTGTACTTTCTATAGTGAATAGAGTTAGGC
AGGGATATTCACCATTATCGTTTCAGACCCACCTCCCAACCCCGAGGGGACCCGACAGGCCCGAAGGAAT
AGAAGAAGAAGGTGGAGAGAGAGACAGAGACAGATCCATTCGATTAGTGAACGGATCGGCACTGCGTGCG
CCAATTCTGCAGACAAATGGCAGTATTCATCCACAATTTTAAAAGAAAAGGGGGGATTGGGGGGTACAGT
GCAGGGGAAAGAATAGTAGACATAATAGCAACAGACATACAAACTAAAGAATTACAAAAACAAATTACAA
AAATTCAAAATTTTCGGGTTTATTACAGGGACAGCAGAGATCCAGTTTGGTTAGTACCGGGCCCGCTCTA
GCCCTGCAGGAACTGTTTAAACTGTGAGGGCCTATTTCCCATGATTCCTTCATATTTGCATATACGATAC
AAGGCTGTTAGAGAGATAATTGGAATTAATTTGACTGTAAACACAAAGATATTAGTACAAAATACGTGAC
GTAGAAAGTAATAATTTCTTGGGTAGTTTGCAGTTTTAAAATTATGTTTTAAAATGGACTATCATATGCT
TACCGTAACTTGAAAGTATTTCGATTTCTTGGCTTTATATATCTTGTGGAAAGGACCAAACACCGATCGT
GTGGCTCCTGCAAGGGTTTAAGAGCTATGCTGGAAACAGCATAGCAAGTTTAAATAAGGCTAGTCCGTTA
TCAACTTGAAAAAGTGGCACCGAGTCGGTGCTTTTTTGTTTGGCGCGCCTATGGCTTAATTAACATGGCG
GCCGCATTCTACCGGGTAGGGGAGGCGCTTTTCCCAAGGCAGTCTGGAGCATGCGCTTTAGCAGCCCCGC
TGGGCACTTGGCGCTACACAAGTGGCCTCTGGCCTCGCACACATTCCACATCCACCGGTAGGCGCCAACC
GGCTCCGTTCTTTGGTGGCCCCTTCGCGCCACCTTCTACTCCTCCCCTAGTCAGGAAGTTCCCCCCCGCC
CCGCAGCTCGCGTCGTGCAGGACGTGACAAATGGAAGTAGCACGTCTCACTAGTCTCGTGCAGATGGACA
GCACCGCTGAGCAATGGAAGCGGGTAGGCCTTTGGGGCAGCGGCCAATAGCAGCTTTGCTCCTTCGCTTT
CTGGGCTCAGAGGCTGGGAAGGGGTGGGTCCGGGGGCGGGCTCAGGGGCGGGCTCAGGGGCGGGGCGGGC
GCCCGAAGGTCCTCCGGAGGCCCGGCATTCTGCACGCTTCAAAAGCGCACGTCTGCCGCGCTGTTCTCCT
CTTCCTCATCTCCGGGACCCGGGATGCCCAAGAAGAAGAGGAAGGTGTCCAATTTACTGACCGTACACCA
AAATTTGCCTGCATTACCGGTCGATGCAACGAGTGATGAGGTTCGCAAGAACCTGATGGACATGTTCAGG
GATCGCCAGGCGTTTTCTGAGCATACCTGGAAAATGCTTCTGTCCGTTTGCCGGTCGTGGGCGGCATGGT
GCAAGTTGAATAACCGGAAATGGTTTCCCGCAGAACCTGAAGATGTTCGCGATTATCTTCTATATCTTCA
GGCGCGCGGTCTGGCAGTAAAAACTATCCAGCAACATTTGGGCCAGCTAAACATGCTTCATCGTCGGTCC
GGGCTGCCACGACCAAGTGACAGCAATGCTGTTTCACTGGTTATGCGGCGGATCCGAAAAGAAAACGTTG
ATGCCGGTGAACGTGCAAAACAGGCTCTAGCGTTCGAACGCACTGATTTCGACCAGGTTCGTTCACTCAT
GGAAAATAGCGATCGCTGCCAGGATATACGTAATCTGGCATTTCTGGGGATTGCTTATAACACCCTGTTA
CGTATAGCCGAAATTGCCAGGATCAGGGTTAAAGATATCTCACGTACTGACGGTGGGAGAATGTTAATCC
ATATTGGCAGAACGAAAACGCTGGTTAGCACCGCAGGTGTAGAGAAGGCACTTAGCCTGGGGGTAACTAA
ACTGGTCGAGCGATGGATTTCCGTCTCTGGTGTAGCTGATGATCCGAATAACTACCTGTTTTGCCGGGTC
AGAAAAAATGGTGTTGCCGCGCCATCTGCCACCAGCCAGCTATCAACTCGCGCCCTGGAAGGGATTTTTG
AAGCAACTCATCGATTGATTTACGGCGCTAAGGATGACTCTGGTCAGAGATACCTGGCCTGGTCTGGACA
CAGTGCCCGTGTCGGAGCCGCGCGAGATATGGCCCGCGCTGGAGTTTCAATACCGGAGATCATGCAAGCT
GGTGGCTGGACCAATGTAAATATTGTCATGAACTATATCCGTAACCTGGATAGTGAAACAGGGGCAATGG
TGCGCCTGCTGGAAGATGGCGATTAGCCATGTTTAAGGGTTCCGGTTCCACTAGGTACAATTCGATATCA
AGCTTATCGATAATCAACCTCTGGATTACAAAATTTGTGAAAGATTGACTGGTATTCTTAACTATGTTGC
TCCTTTTACGCTATGTGGATACGCTGCTTTAATGCCTTTGTATCATGCTATTGCTTCCCGTATGGCTTTC
ATTTTCTCCTCCTTGTATAAATCCTGGTTGCTGTCTCTTTATGAGGAGTTGTGGCCCGTTGTCAGGCAAC
GTGGCGTGGTGTGCACTGTGTTTGCTGACGCAACCCCCACTGGTTGGGGCATTGCCACCACCTGTCAGCT
CCTTTCCGGGACTTTCGCTTTCCCCCTCCCTATTGCCACGGCGGAACTCATCGCCGCCTGCCTTGCCCGC
TGCTGGACAGGGGCTCGGCTGTTGGGCACTGACAATTCCGTGGTGTTGTCGGGGAAATCATCGTCCTTTC
CTTGGCTGCTCGCCTGTGTTGCCACCTGGATTCTGCGCGGGACGTCCTTCTGCTACGTCCCTTCGGCCCT
CAATCCAGCGGACCTTCCTTCCCGCGGCCTGCTGCCGGCTCTGCGGCCTCTTCCGCGTCTTCGCCTTCGC
CCTCAGACGAGTCGGATCTCCCTTTGGGCCGCCTCCCCGCATCGATACCGTCGACCTCGATCGAGACCTA
GAAAAACATGGAGCAATCACAAGTAGCAATACAGCAGCTACCAATGCTGATTGTGCCTGGCTAGAAGCAC
AAGAGGAGGAGGAGGTGGGTTTTCCAGTCACACCTCAGGTACCTTTAAGACCAATGACTTACAAGGCAGC
TGTAGATCTTAGCCACTTTTTAAAAGAAAAGGGGGGACTGGAAGGGCTAATTCACTCCCAACGAAGACAA
GATATCCTTGATCTGTGGATCTACCACACACAAGGCTACTTCCCTGATTGGCAGAACTACACACCAGGGC
CAGGGATCAGATATCCACTGACCTTTGGATGGTGCTACAAGCTAGTACCAGTTGAGCAAGAGAAGGTAGA
AGAAGCCAATGAAGGAGAGAACACCCGCTTGTTACACCCTGTGAGCCTGCATGGGATGGATGACCCGGAG
AGAGAAGTATTAGAGTGGAGGTTTGACAGCCGCCTAGCATTTCATCACATGGCCCGAGAGCTGCATCCGG
ACTGTACTGGGTCTCTCTGGTTAGACCAGATCTGAGCCTGGGAGCTCTCTGGCTAACTAGGGAACCCACT
GCTTAAGCCTCAATAAAGCTTGCCTTGAGTGCTTCAAGTAGTGTGTGCCCGTCTGTTGTGTGACTCTGGT
AACTAGAGATCCCTCAGACCCTTTTAGTCAGTGTGGAAAATCTCTAGCAGCATGTGAGCAAAAGGCCAGC
AAAAGGCCAGGAACCGTAAAAAGGCCGCGTTGCTGGCGTTTTTCCATAGGCTCCGCCCCCCTGACGAGCA
TCACAAAAATCGACGCTCAAGTCAGAGGTGGCGAAACCCGACAGGACTATAAAGATACCAGGCGTTTCCC
CCTGGAAGCTCCCTCGTGCGCTCTCCTGTTCCGACCCTGCCGCTTACCGGATACCTGTCCGCCTTTCTCC
CTTCGGGAAGCGTGGCGCTTTCTCATAGCTCACGCTGTAGGTATCTCAGTTCGGTGTAGGTCGTTCGCTC
CAAGCTGGGCTGTGTGCACGAACCCCCCGTTCAGCCCGACCGCTGCGCCTTATCCGGTAACTATCGTCTT
GAGTCCAACCCGGTAAGACACGACTTATCGCCACTGGCAGCAGCCACTGGTAACAGGATTAGCAGAGCGA
GGTATGTAGGCGGTGCTACAGAGTTCTTGAAGTGGTGGCCTAACTACGGCTACACTAGAAGAACAGTATT
TGGTATCTGCGCTCTGCTGAAGCCAGTTACCTTCGGAAAAAGAGTTGGTAGCTCTTGATCCGGCAAACAA
ACCACCGCTGGTAGCGGTGGTTTTTTTGTTTGCAAGCAGCAGATTACGCGCAGAAAAAAAGGATCTCAAG
AAGATCCTTTGATCTTTTCTACGGGGTCTGACGCTCAGTGGAACGAAAACTCACGTTAAGGGATTTTGGT
CATGAGATTATCAAAAAGGATCTTCACCTAGATCCTTTTAAATTAAAAATGAAGTTTTAAATCAATCTAA
AGTATATATGAGTAAACTTGGTCTGACAGTTACCAATGCTTAATCAGTGAGGCACCTATCTCAGCGATCT
GTCTATTTCGTTCATCCATAGTTGCCTGACTCCCCGTCGTGTAGATAACTACGATACGGGAGGGCTTACC
ATCTGGCCCCAGTGCTGCAATGATACCGCGAGACCCACGCTCACCGGCTCCAGATTTATCAGCAATAAAC
CAGCCAGCCGGAAGGGCCGAGCGCAGAAGTGGTCCTGCAACTTTATCCGCCTCCATCCAGTCTATTAATT
GTTGCCGGGAAGCTAGAGTAAGTAGTTCGCCAGTTAATAGTTTGCGCAACGTTGTTGCCATTGCTACAGG
CATCGTGGTGTCACGCTCGTCGTTTGGTATGGCTTCATTCAGCTCCGGTTCCCAACGATCAAGGCGAGTT
ACATGATCCCCCATGTTGTGCAAAAAAGCGGTTAGCTCCTTCGGTCCTCCGATCGTTGTCAGAAGTAAGT
TGGCCGCAGTGTTATCACTCATGGTTATGGCAGCACTGCATAATTCTCTTACTGTCATGCCATCCGTAAG
ATGCTTTTCTGTGACTGGTGAGTACTCAACCAAGTCATTCTGAGAATAGTGTATGCGGCGACCGAGTTGC
TCTTGCCCGGCGTCAATACGGGATAATACCGCGCCACATAGYAGAACTTTAAAAGTGCTCATCATTGGAA
AACGTTCTTCGGGGCGAAAACTCTCAAGGATCTTACCGCTGTTGAGATCCAGTTCGATGTAACCCACTCG
TGCACCCAACTGATCTTCAGCATCTTTTACTTTCACCAGCGTTTCTGGGTGAGCAAAAACAGGAAGGCAA
AATGCCGCAAAAAAGGGAATAAGGGCGACACGGAAATGTTGAATACTCATACTCTTCCTTTTTCAATATT
ATTGAAGCATTTATCAGGGTTATTGTCTCATGAGCGGATACATATTTGAATGTATTTAGAAAAATAAACA
AATAGGGGTTCCGCGCACATTTCCCCGAAAAGTGCCACCTGACGTCGACGGATCGGGAGATCTCCCGATC
CCCTATGGTGCACTCTCAGTACAATCTGCTCTGATGCCGCATAGTTAAGCCAGTATCTGCTCCCTGCTTG
TGTGTTGGAGGTCGCTGAGTAGTGCGCGAGCAAAATTTAAGCTACAACAAGGCAAGGCTTGACCGACAAT
TGCATGAAGAATCTGCTTAGGGTTAGGCGTTTTGCGCTGCTTCGCGATGTACGGGCCAGATATACGCGTT
